Addgene plasmid #67339: pDONR221-ARL14-no stop
Purpose: hArl14 without stop codon in Gateway Entry vector
Depositing lab: Richard Kahn. Depositing organization: Emory University. Publication: Tool box: Plasmids for the expression or knockdown of human ARF Family GTPases (ARF/ARL/SAR) and their co-expression in bacteria with N-myristoyltransferases. Kerr SC, Kahn RA. Cell Logist. 2015 Sep 21;5(3):e1090523. doi: 10.1080/21592799.2015.1090523. eCollection 2015 Jul-Sep. PubMed 27057421.
Backbone
  Vector backbone: pDONR221
  Backbone manufacturer: Life Technologies
  Vector type: Bacterial Expression ; Gateway Entry vector
Growth in bacteria
  Bacterial resistance: Kanamycin, 50 μg/mL
  Growth temperature: 37°C
  Growth strain: DH5alpha
  Copy number: High Copy
Gene/Insert
  Gene/Insert name: ARL14 (alt name: pRK17n-221)
  Species: H. sapiens (human)
  Mutation: bp 172 C to T; aa L58F
  Entrez Gene: ARL14 (a.k.a. ARF7)
  Promoter: None
  Cloning method: Gateway Cloning
  Sequencing primers: 5′ M13-Fwd; 3′ M13-Rev
Terms and licenses: Academic/Nonprofit Terms; Industry Terms: Not Available to Industry
How to cite: pDONR221-ARL14-no stop was a gift from Richard Kahn (Addgene plasmid # 67339 ; http://n2t.net/addgene:67339 ; RRID:Addgene_67339)
