[The description below was written by a language model from this plasmid's Addgene catalogue record.]
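Description:
pDONR221-ARL14-no stop is a Gateway entry clone built on the commercial pDONR221 donor backbone, carrying the open reading frame of human ARL14 (also known as ARF7), a member of the ARF family of small regulatory GTPases. It is maintained in E. coli as a high-copy plasmid under kanamycin selection. Although it is catalogued under bacterial expression, the record lists no promoter for the insert, which is consistent with its role as an entry vector: the coding sequence is stored here for transfer rather than expressed. As the insert was introduced by Gateway cloning, it would be expected to sit between attL recombination sites, allowing it to be moved by LR recombination into any compatible destination vector, which then supplies the promoter, tags and host-specific elements. No feature table is provided, so the exact layout of the sites and origin is not documented in the record.

The defining feature of this version is the absence of the native stop codon, so that after transfer into a suitable destination vector the ARL14 reading frame can continue into a C-terminal tag or fusion partner such as an epitope or fluorescent protein. The record notes a sequence difference in the insert, a C-to-T change at base 172 that produces an L58F substitution; whether this affects protein function is not stated, so users should take it into account when interpreting results. The plasmid belongs to a toolbox collection of constructs for expressing or knocking down human ARF, ARL and SAR GTPases, and it serves as a starting reagent for generating tagged ARL14 expression constructs.
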