>Addgene plasmid #67339 | pDONR221-ARL14-no stop | addgene partial sequence | sequence record 119314 | M13-Rev 5'-CAGGAAACAGCTATGACC-3'
TCAGCTGGATGGCAAATAATGATTTTATTTTGACTGATAGTGACCTGTTCGTTGCAACAAATTGATAAGC
AATGCTTTCTTATAATGCCAACTTTGTACAAGAAAGCTGGGTCGTTCTGCTTGAAGAACGCCAAAGTGTC
TCCTCTTGATTTCATGTGGCTCTTCACAAATCCAGTTAATTTCCTGAACCCCTGGGCCAGCCCCTCCCCT
GTGAGGGCACAGCAGGGTTGCACATACCAGTTCCGGTCACTGCAAAGCTTCTTCACTTTGAACATTCTGG
TGATGTCCTCAGCAGTCAGAGCTCCAGGCATGTCTTGTTTGTTGGCTAATAGAACAACAGGCACATTTTT
AATGTGTTCATTCTTCAAAATGTGCTCAAACTGTCTCTGAGACTCTTCCAGTCGCTGTTTGTCTGTACTG
TCCACAACATACACCAGCCCATCGGTGTTCTCACAGTAACAGCCCCAAACAGTTCTCATTTTTTCCTGTC
CTCCAACATCCCAGACTGTGAGTGAAAAATTCCTTTCCAACTCGATCATTTCCACATTGAAACCTATTGT
AGGGATGGTGGTAATATCCTTAGCAAGCTTTAATTTATAAAGGAGAGTAGACTTCCCAGCTGAGTCAAGT
CCCAAAAGAAGAACTTGGGCTTGTTTGGTTTGCGGATTTTTAGAACCCAGCGAACCCATGGTTCTATCTC
CTTCTAAGCCTGCTTTTTTGTACAAAGTTGGCATTATAAAAAAGCATTGCTCATCAATTTGTTGCAACGA
ACAGGTCACTATCAGTCAAAA
